>Addgene plasmid #210469 | INS-GFP-CD19-EPT | addgene full sequence | sequence record 419052 | Addgene NGS Result
CTGTTCCTGTACGGCATGGACGAGCTGTACAAGTAATCTAGAGGGCCCGTTTAAACCCGCTGATCAGCCT
CGACTGTGCCTTCTAGTTGCCAGCCATCTGTTGTTTGCCCCTCCCCCGTGCCTTCCTTGACCCTGGAAGG
TGCCACTCCCACTGTCCTTTCCTAATAAAATGAGGAAATTGCATCGCATTGTCTGAGTAGGTGTCATTCT
ATTCTGGGGGGTGGGGTGGGGCAGGACAGCAAGGGGGAGGATTGGGAAGACAATAGCAGGCATGCTGGGG
ATGCGGTGGGCTCTATGGGCGGCCCTGTCCCTCATAAAAGTTTTGTTACTTTATAGAAGAAATTTTGAGT
TTTTGTTTTTTTTAATAAATAAATAAACATAAATAAATTGTTTGTTGAATTTATTATTAGTATGTAAGTG
TAAATATAATAAAACTTAATATCTATTCAAATTAATAAATAAACCTCGATATACAGACCGATAAAACACA
TGCGTCAATTTTACACATGATTATCTTTAACGTACGTCACAATATGATTATCTTTCTAGGGTTAAACGCA
GCCCGCAGGCAGCCCCCCACCCGCCGCCTCCTGCACCGAGAGAGATGGAATAAAGCCCTTGAACCAGCCC
TGCTGTGCCGTCTGTGTGTCTTGGGGGCCCTGGGCCAAGCCCCACTTCCCGGCACTGTTGTGAGCCCCTC
CCAGCTCTCTCCACGCTCTCTGGGTGCCCACAGGTGCCAACGCCGGCCAGGCCCAGCATGCAGTGGCTCT
CCCCAAAGCGGCCATGCCTGTCGGCTGCCTGCTGCCCCCACCCTGTGGCTCAGGGTCCAGTATGGGAGCT
GCGGGGGTCTCTGAGGGGCCAGGGGTGGTGGGGCCACTGAGAAGTGACTTCTTGTTCAGTAGCTCTGGAC
TCTTGGAGTCCCCAGAGACCTTGTTCAGGAAAGGGAATGAGAACATTCCAGCAATTTTCCCCCCACCTAG
CCCTCCCAGGTTCTATTTTTAGAGTTATTTCTGATGGAGTCCCTGTGGAGGGAGGAGGCTGGGCTGAGGG
AGGGGGTCCTGCAGGGCGGGGGGCTGGGAAGGTGGGGAGAGGCTGCCGAGAGCCACCCGCTATCCCCAGC
TCTGGGCAGCCCCGGGACAGTCACACACCCTGGCCTCGCGGCCCAAGCTGGCAGCCGTCTGCAGCCACAG
CTTATGCCAGCCCAGGTCCAGCCAGACACCTGAGGGACCCACTGGTGCCTTGGAGGAAGCAGGAGAGGTC
AGATGGCACCATGAGCTGGGGCAGGTGCAGGGACCGTGGCAGCACCTGGCAGGGCCTCAGAACCCATGCC
TTGGGCACCCCGGCCATGAGGCCCTGAGGATTGCAGCCCAGGAGAAGCAGGGAACCGCCAGGGCCACAGG
GGCAGAGACCAGGGCCAGGGTCCCCCTGCAGCCCCTTAGCCCACCCCCTCCCAGTAAGCAGGGCTGCTTG
GCTGGCTTCCTTTGCTACAGACCTGCTGCTCACCCAGAAGGGCCCACGGGCCCTGGTGACAAGGTCGTTG
TGGCTCCAGGTCAACTCTCTCTGAATTCCATGTGAGCAAAAGGCCAGCAAAAGGCCAGGAACCGTAAAAA
GGCCGCGTTGCTGGCGTTTTTCCATAGGCTCCGCCCCCCTGACGAGCATCACAAAAATCGACGCTCAAGT
CAGAGGTGGCGAAACCCGACAGGACTATAAAGATACCAGGCGTTTCCCCCTGGAAGCTCCCTCGTGCGCT
CTCCTGTTCCGACCCTGCCGCTTACCGGATACCTGTCCGCCTTTCTCCCTTCGGGAAGCGTGGCGCTTTC
TCATAGCTCACGCTGTAGGTATCTCAGTTCGGTGTAGGTCGTTCGCTCCAAGCTGGGCTGTGTGCACGAA
CCCCCCGTTCAGCCCGACCGCTGCGCCTTATCCGGTAACTATCGTCTTGAGTCCAACCCGGTAAGACACG
ACTTATCGCCACTGGCAGCAGCCACTGGTAACAGGATTAGCAGAGCGAGGTATGTAGGCGGTGCTACAGA
GTTCTTGAAGTGGTGGCCTAACTACGGCTACACTAGAAGAACAGTATTTGGTATCTGCGCTCTGCTGAAG
CCAGTTACCTTCGGAAAAAGAGTTGGTAGCTCTTGATCCGGCAAACAAACCACCGCTGGTAGCGGTGGTT
TTTTTGTTTGCAAGCAGCAGATTACGCGCAGAAAAAAAGGATCTCAAGAAGATCCTTTGATCTTTTCTAC
GGGGTCTGACGCTCAGTGGAACGAAAACTCACGTTAAGGGATTTTGGTCATGAGATTATCAAAAAGGATC
TTCACCTAGATCCTTTTAAATTAAAAATGAAGTTTTAAATCAATCTAAAGTATATATGAGTAAACTTGGT
CTGACAGTTACCAATGCTTAATCAGTGAGGCACCTATCTCAGCGATCTGTCTATTTCGTTCATCCATAGT
TGCCTGACTCCCCGTCGTGTAGATAACTACGATACGGGAGGGCTTACCATCTGGCCCCAGTGCTGCAATG
ATACCGCGAGACCCACGCTCACCGGCTCCAGATTTATCAGCAATAAACCAGCCAGCCGGAAGGGCCGAGC
GCAGAAGTGGTCCTGCAACTTTATCCGCCTCCATCCAGTCTATTAATTGTTGCCGGGAAGCTAGAGTAAG
TAGTTCGCCAGTTAATAGTTTGCGCAACGTTGTTGCCATTGCTACAGGCATCGTGGTGTCACGCTCGTCG
TTTGGTATGGCTTCATTCAGCTCCGGTTCCCAACGATCAAGGCGAGTTACATGATCCCCCATGTTGTGCA
AAAAAGCGGTTAGCTCCTTCGGTCCTCCGATCGTTGTCAGAAGTAAGTTGGCCGCAGTGTTATCACTCAT
GGTTATGGCAGCACTGCATAATTCTCTTACTGTCATGCCATCCGTAAGATGCTTTTCTGTGACTGGTGAG
TACTCAACCAAGTCATTCTGAGAATAGTGTATGCGGCGACCGAGTTGCTCTTGCCCGGCGTCAATACGGG
ATAATACCGCGCCACATAGCAGAACTTTAAAAGTGCTCATCATTGGAAAACGTTCTTCGGGGCGAAAACT
CTCAAGGATCTTACCGCTGTTGAGATCCAGTTCGATGTAACCCACTCGTGCACCCAACTGATCTTCAGCA
TCTTTTACTTTCACCAGCGTTTCTGGGTGAGCAAAAACAGGAAGGCAAAATGCCGCAAAAAAGGGAATAA
GGGCGACACGGAAATGTTGAATACTCATACTCTTCCTTTTTCAATATTATTGAAGCATTTATCAGGGTTA
TTGTCTCATGAGCGGATACATATTTGAATGTATTTAGAAAAATAAACAAATAGGGGTTCCGCGCACATTT
CCCCGAAAAGTGCCACCTGACGTCTAAGAAACCATTATTATCATGACATTAACCTATAAAAATAGGCGTA
TCACGAGGCCCTTTCGTCGGCGCGGGTACCGGGGAACGAGGCTTCTTCTACACACCCAAGACCCGCCGGG
AGGCAGAGGACCTGCAGGGTGAGCCAACCGCCCATTGCTGCCCCTGGCCGCCCCCAGCCACCCCCTGCTC
CTGGCGCTCCCACCCAGCATGGGCAGAAGGGGGCAGGAGGCTGCCACCCAGCAGGGGGTCAGGTGCACTT
TTTTAAAAAGAAGTTCTCTTGGTCACGTCCTAAAAGTGACCAGCTCCCTGTGGCCCAGTCAGAATCTCAG
CCTGAGGACGGTGTTGGCTTCGGCAGCCCCGAGATACATCAGAGGGTGGGCACGCTCCTCCCTCCACTCG
CCCCTCAAACAAATGCCCCGCAGCCCATTTCTCCACCCTCATTTGATGACCGCAGATTCAAGTGTTTTGT
TAAGTAAAGTCCTGGGTGACCTGGGGTCACAGGGTGCCCCACGCTGCCTGCCTCTGGGCGAACACCCCAT
CACGCCCGGAGGAGGGCGTGGCTGCCTGCCTGAGTGGGCCAGACCCCTGTCGCCAGGCCTCACGGCAGCT
CCATAGTCAGGAGATGGGGAAGATGCTGGGGACAGGCCCTGGGGAGAAGTACTGGGATCACCTGTTCAGG
CTCCCACTGTGACGCTGCCCCGGGGCGGGGGAAGGAGGTGGGACATGTGGGCGTTGGGGCCTGTAGGTCC
ACACCCACTGTGGGTGACCCTCCCTCTAACCTGGGTCCAGCCCGGCTGGAGATGGGTGGGAGTGCGACCT
AGGGCTGGCGGGCAGGCGGGCACTGTGTCTCCCTGACTGTGTCCTCCTGTGTCCCTCTGCCTCGCCGCTG
TTCCGGAACCTGCTCTGCGCGGCACGTCCTGGCAGTGGGGCAGGTGGAGCTGGGCGGGGGCCCTGGTGCA
GGCAGCCTGCAGCCCTTGGCCCTGGAGGGGTCCCTGCAGAAGCGT
[63 nt withheld, positions 4386-4448]
GCGACTAACTTCTCCCTGTTGAAACAAGCAGGGGATGTCGAAGAGAATCCCGGGCCAATGGTGAGCAAGG
GCGAGGAGCTGTTCACCGGGGTGGTGCCCATCCTGGTCGAGCTGGACGGCGACGTAAACGGCCACAAGTT
CAGCGTGTCCGGCGAGGGCGAGGGCGATGCCACCTACGGCAAGCTGACCCTGAAGTTCATCTGCACCACC
GGCAAGCTGCCCGTGCCCTGGCCCACCCTCGTGACCACCCTGACCTACGGCGTGCAGTGCTTCAGCCGCT
ACCCCGACCACATGAAGCAGCACGACTTCTTCAAGTCCGCCATGCCCGAAGGCTACGTCCAGGAGCGCAC
CATCTTCTTCAAGGACGACGGCAACTACAAGACCCGCGCCGAGGTGAAGTTCGAGGGCGACACCCTGGTG
AACCGCATCGAGCTGAAGGGCATCGACTTCAAGGAGGACGGCAACATCCTGGGGCACAAGCTGGAGTACA
ACTACAACAGCCACAACGTCTATATCATGGCCGACAAGCAGAAGAACGGCATCAAGGTGAACTTCAAGAT
CCGCCACAACATCGAGGACGGCAGCGTGCAGCTCGCCGACCACTACCAGCAGAACACCCCCATCGGCGAC
GGCCCCGTGCTGCTGCCCGACAACCACTACCTGAGCACCCAGTCCGCCCTGAGCAAAGACCCCAACGAGA
AGCGCGATCACATGGTCCTGCTGGAGTTCGTGACCGCCGCCGGGATCACTCTCGGCATGGACGAGCTGTA
CAAGGAGGGCAGGGGCAGCCTGCTGACCTGCGGCGACGTGGAGGAGAACCCCGGCCCCATGCCCCCCCCC
AGGCTGCTGTTCTTCCTGCTGTTCCTGACCCCCATGGAGGTGAGGCCCGAGGAGCCCCTGGTGGTGAAGG
TGGAGGAGGGCGACAACGCCGTGCTGCAGTGCCTGAAGGGCACCAGCGACGGCCCCACCCAGCAGCTGAC
CTGGAGCAGGGAGAGCCCCCTGAAGCCCTTCCTGAAGCTGAGCCTGGGCCTGCCCGGCCTGGGCATCCAC
ATGAGGCCCCTGGCCATCTGGCTGTTCATCTTCAACGTGAGCCAGCAGATGGGCGGCTTCTACCTGTGCC
AGCCCGGCCCCCCCAGCGAGAAGGCCTGGCAGCCCGGCTGGACCGTGAACGTGGAGGGCAGCGGCGAGCT
GTTCAGGTGGAACGTGAGCGACCTGGGCGGCCTGGGCTGCGGCCTGAAGAACAGGAGCAGCGAGGGCCCC
AGCAGCCCCAGCGGCAAGCTGATGAGCCCCAAGCTGTACGTGTGGGCCAAGGACAGGCCCGAGATCTGGG
AGGGCGAGCCCCCCTGCCTGCCCCCCAGGGACAGCCTGAACCAGAGCCTGAGCCAGGACCTGACCATGGC
CCCCGGCAGCACCCTGTGGCTGAGCTGCGGCGTGCCCCCCGACAGCGTGAGCAGGGGCCCCCTGAGCTGG
ACCCACGTGCACCCCAAGGGCCCCAAGAGCCTGCTGAGCCTGGAGCTGAAGGACGACAGGCCCGCCAGGG
ACATGTGGGTGATGGAGACCGGCCTGCTGCTGCCCAGGGCCACCGCCCAGGACGCCGGCAAGTACTACTG
CCACAGGGGCAACCTGACCATGAGCTTCCACCTGGAGATCACCGCCAGGCCCGTGCTGTGGCACTGGCTG
CTGAGGACCGGCGGCTGGAAGGTGAGCGCCGTGACCCTGGCCTACCTGATCTTCTGCCTGTGCAGCCTGG
TGGGCATCCTGCACCTGCAGAGGGCCCTGGTGCTGAGGAGGAAGAGGAAGAGGATGACCGACCCCACCAG
GAGGTTCTGAGTCGACCTTAACCCTAGAAAGATAGTCTGCGTAAAATTGACGCATGCATTCTTGAAATAT
TGCTCTCTCTTTCTAAATAGCGCGAATCCGTCGCTGTGCATTTAGGACATCTCAGTCGCCGCTTGGAGCT
CCCGTGAGGCGTGCTTGTCAATGCGGTAAGTGTCACTGATTTTGAACTATAACGACCGCGTGAGTCAAAA
TGACGCATGATTATCTTTTACGTGACTTTTAAGATTTAACTCATACGATAATTATATTGTTATTTCATGT
TCTACTTACGTGATAACTTATTATATATATATTTTCTTGTTATAGATATCAGGGACAGCCATCATCAACT
TTGTATAGAAAAGTTGGGCTCCGGTGCCCGTCAGTGGGCAGAGCGCACATCGCCCACAGTCCCCGAGAAG
TTGGGGGGAGGGGTCGGCAATTGAACCGGTGCCTAGAGAAGGTGGCGCGGGGTAAACTGGGAAAGTGATG
TCGTGTACTGGCTCCGCCTTTTTCCCGAGGGTGGGGGAGAACCGTATATAAGTGCAGTAGTCGCCGTGAA
CGTTCTTTTTCGCAACGGGTTTGCCGCCAGAACACAGGTAAGTGCCGTGTGTGGTTCCCGCGGGCCTGGC
CTCTTTACGGGTTATGGCCCTTGCGTGCCTTGAATTACTTCCACCTGGCTGCAGTACGTGATTCTTGATC
CCGAGCTTCGGGTTGGAAGTGGGTGGGAGAGTTCGAGGCCTTGCGCTTAAGGAGCCCCTTCGCCTCGTGC
TTGAGTTGAGGCCTGGCCTGGGCGCTGGGGCCGCCGCGTGCGAATCTGGTGGCACCTTCGCGCCTGTCTC
GCTGCTTTCGATAAGTCTCTAGCCATTTAAAATTTTTGATGACCTGCTGCGACGCTTTTTTTCTGGCAAG
ATAGTCTTGTAAATGCGGGCCAAGATCTGCACACTGGTATTTCGGTTTTTGGGGCCGCGGGCGGCGACGG
GGCCCGTGCGTCCCAGCGCACATGTTCGGCGAGGCGGGGCCTGCGAGCGCGGCCACCGAGAATCGGACGG
GGGTAGTCTCAAGCTGGCCGGCCTGCTCTGGTGCCTGGTCTCGCGCCGCCGTGTATCGCCCCGCCCTGGG
CGGCAAGGCTGGCCCGGTCGGCACCAGTTGCGTGAGCGGAAAGATGGCCGCTTCCCGGCCCTGCTGCAGG
GAGCTCAAAATGGAGGACGCGGCGCTCGGGAGAGCGGGCGGGTGAGTCACCCACACAAAGGAAAAGGGCC
TTTCCGTCCTCAGCCGTCGCTTCATGTGACTCCACGGAGTACCGGGCGCCGTCCAGGCACCTCGATTAGT
TCTCGAGCTTTTGGAGTACGTCGTCTTTAGGTTGGGGGGAGGGGTTTTATGCGATGGAGTTTCCCCACAC
TGAGTGGGTGGAGACTGAAGTTAGGCCAGCTTGGCACTTGATGTAATTCTCCTTGGAATTTGCCCTTTTT
GAGTTTGGATCTTGGTTCATTCTCAAGCCTCAGACAGTGGTTCAAAGTTTTTTTCTTCCATTTCAGGTGT
CGTGAAAGCTTACCATGACCGAGTACAAGCCCACGGTGCGCCTCGCCACCCGCGACGACGTCCCCAGGGC
CGTACGCACCCTCGCCGCCGCGTTCGCCGACTACCCCGCCACGCGCCACACCGTCGATCCGGACCGCCAC
ATCGAGCGGGTCACCGAGCTGCAAGAACTCTTCCTCACGCGCGTCGGGCTCGACATCGGCAAGGTGTGGG
TCGCGGACGACGGCGCCGCGGTGGCGGTCTGGACCACGCCGGAGAGCGTCGAAGCGGGGGCGGTGTTCGC
CGAGATCGGCCCGCGCATGGCCGAGTTGAGCGGTTCCCGGCTGGCCGCGCAGCAACAGATGGAAGGCCTC
CTGGCGCCGCACCGGCCCAAGGAGCCCGCGTGGTTCCTGGCCACCGTCGGCGTCTCGCCCGACCACCAGG
GCAAGGGTCTGGGCAGCGCCGTCGTGCTCCCCGGAGTGGAGGCGGCCGAGCGCGCCGGGGTGCCCGCCTT
CCTGGAGACCTCCGCGCCCCACAACCTCCCCTTCTACGAGCGGCTCGGCTTCACCGTCACCGCCGACGTC
GAGGTGCCCGAAGGACCGCGCACCTGGTGCATGACCCGCAAGCCCGGTGCCGCTAGCGCGACGAATTTTA
GTCTACTGAAACAAGCGGGAGACGTGGAGGAAAACCCTGGACCTATCGATGGTCCAAAAAAGAAGAGAAA
GGTATTCGATGGTCCAAAAAAGAAGAGAAAGGTATTCGATATGGTGAGCAAGGGCGAGGAGGTCATCAAA
GAGTTCATGCGCTTCAAGGTGCGCATGGAGGGCTCCATGAACGGCCACGAGTTCGAGATCGAGGGCGAGG
GCGAGGGCCGCCCCTACGAGGGCACCCAGACCGCCAAGCTGAAGGTGACCAAGGGCGGCCCCCTGCCCTT
CGCCTGGGACATCCTGTCCCCCCAGTTCATGTACGGCTCCAAGGCGTACGTGAAGCACCCCGCCGACATC
CCCGATTACAAGAAGCTGTCCTTCCCCGAGGGCTTCAAGTGGGAGCGCGTGATGAACTTCGAGGACGGCG
GTCTGGTGACCGTGACCCAGGACTCCTCCCTGCAGGACGGCACGCTGATCTACAAGGTGAAGATGCGCGG
CACCAACTTCCCCCCCGACGGCCCCGTAATGCAGAAGAAGACCATGGGCTGGGAGGCCTCCACCGAGCGC
CTGTACCCCCGCGACGGCGTGCTGAAGGGCGAGATCCACCAGGCCCTGAAGCTGAAGGACGGCGGCCACT
ACCTGGTGGAGTTCAAGACCATCTACATGGCCAAGAAGCCCGTGCAACTGCCCGGCTACTACTACGTGGA
CACCAAGCTGGACATCACCTCCCACAACGAGGACTACACCATCGTGGAACAGTACGAGCGCTCCGAGGGC
CGCCACCACCTGTTCCTGGGGCATGGCACCGGCAGCACCGGCAGCGGCAGCTCCGGCACCGCCTCCTCCG
AGGACAACAACATGGCCGTCATCAAAGAGTTCATGCGCTTCAAGGTGCGCATGGAGGGCTCCATGAACGG
CCACGAGTTCGAGATCGAGGGCGAGGGCGAGGGCCGCCCCTACGAGGGCACCCAGACCGCCAAGCTGAAG
GTGACCAAGGGCGGCCCCCTGCCCTTCGCCTGGGACATCCTGTCCCCCCAGTTCATGTACGGCTCCAAGG
CGTACGTGAAGCACCCCGCCGACATCCCCGATTACAAGAAGCTGTCCTTCCCCGAGGGCTTCAAGTGGGA
GCGCGTGATGAACTTCGAGGACGGCGGTCTGGTGACCGTGACCCAGGACTCCTCCCTGCAGGACGGCACG
CTGATCTACAAGGTGAAGATGCGCGGCACCAACTTCCCCCCCGACGGCCCCGTAATGCAGAAGAAGACCA
TGGGCTGGGAGGCCTCCACCGAGCGCCTGTACCCCCGCGACGGCGTGCTGAAGGGCGAGATCCACCAGGC
CCTGAAGCTGAAGGACGGCGGCCGCTACCTGGTGGAGTTCAAGACCATCTACATGGCCAAGAAGCCCGTG
CAACTGCCCGGCTACTACTACGTGGACACCAAGCTGGACATCACCTCCCACAACGAGGACTACACCATCG
TGGAACAGTACGAGCGCTCCGAGGGCCGCCACCAC
Features (pLannotate 1.2.2; 16 found; start..end, strand, type, name):
     74..298     +  polyA_signal   bGH poly(A) signal: bovine growth hormone polyadenylation signal
   1629..2217    -  rep_origin     ori: high-copy-number ColE1/pMB1/pBR322/pUC origin of replication
   2388..3248    -  CDS            AmpR: β-lactamase; bla; confers resistance to ampicillin, carbenicillin, and related antibiotics
   3249..3353    -  promoter       AmpR promoter: bla
   3461..3520    +  CDS            INS (fragment): INS_FELCA - Experimental evidence at protein level: Swiss-Prot protein existence level 1. Insulin decreases blood glucose concentration. It increases cell permeability to monosaccharides, amino acids and fatty acids. It accelerates glycolysis, the pentose phosphate cycle, and glycogen synthesis in liver. From Felis catus (Cat) (Felis silvestris catus).
   4284..4448    +  CDS            INS (fragment) (sequence partly withheld): INS_RABIT - Experimental evidence at protein level: Swiss-Prot protein existence level 1. Insulin decreases blood glucose concentration. It increases cell permeability to monosaccharides, amino acids and fatty acids. It accelerates glycolysis, the pentose phosphate cycle, and glycogen synthesis in liver. From Oryctolagus cuniculus (Rabbit).
   4506..5222    +  CDS            EGFP: EGFP is a basic (constitutively fluorescent) green fluorescent protein published in 1996, derived from Aequorea victoria. It is reported to be a rapidly-maturing weak dimer with moderate acid sensitivity.
   5277..6275    +  CDS            CD19 (fragment): CD19_HUMAN - Experimental evidence at protein level: Swiss-Prot protein existence level 1. Functions as coreceptor for the B-cell antigen receptor complex (BCR) on B-lymphocytes. Decreases the threshold for activation of downstream signaling pathways and for triggering B-cell responses to antigens (PubMed:2463100, PubMed:1373518, PubMed:16672701). Activates signaling pathways that lead to the activation of phosphatidylinositol 3-kinase and the mobilization of intracellular Ca(2+) stores (PubMed:9382888, PubMed:9317126, PubMed:12387743, PubMed:16672701). Is not required for early steps during B
   6614..6634    +  protein_bind   attB4: mutant version of attB; core recombination site for the Gateway® BP reaction BP Clonase™
   6654..6865    +  promoter       EF-1α core promoter: core promoter for human elongation factor EF-1α
   6866..6975    +  intron         EF-1α intron A (fragment): intron upstream of the start codon of human EF-1α
   7601..7804    +  intron         EF-1α intron A: truncated intron upstream of the start codon of human EF-1α
   7823..8419    +  CDS            PuroR (fragment): puromycin N-acetyltransferase; pac from Streptomyces; confers resistance to puromycin
   8492..8512    +  CDS            SV40 NLS: nuclear localization signal of SV40 (simian virus 40) large T antigen
   8522..8542    +  CDS            SV40 NLS: nuclear localization signal of SV40 (simian virus 40) large T antigen
   8549..35      +  CDS            tdTomato (fragment) (across the origin): tandem dimeric (pseudo-monomeric) derivative of DsRed (Shaner et al., 2004) mammalian codon-optimized
