[The description below was written by a language model from this plasmid's Addgene catalogue record and pLannotate feature annotations shown in this document.]
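Description:
INS-GFP-CD19-EPT is a homology-directed repair donor plasmid built on the pUC19 backbone for CRISPR-assisted knock-in of a GFP-CD19 reporter into the human insulin (INS) locus, developed in the context of scarless genome editing of human pluripotent stem cells using orthogonal selective reporters. It is propagated in E. coli as a high-copy plasmid through the ColE1/pUC origin and selected with ampicillin via the β-lactamase gene and its native promoter. The sequenced record is about 9.9 kb. The catalogued insert size of roughly 2 kb is far smaller than the full payload and may refer only to the homology arms, although the record does not say so.

In the feature table, the region just downstream of the bacterial elements contains two fragments annotated as insulin coding sequence. The annotation tool matched them to cat and rabbit orthologues, but given the catalogue entry they presumably represent human INS exons within the upstream homology arm. These are followed on the same strand by EGFP and then a partial human CD19 coding sequence. This layout suggests that the reporters are expressed from the endogenous INS locus, giving a fluorescent readout plus a surface marker. The short gaps between these coding sequences are unannotated, so the record does not state how the proteins are linked or separated.

Downstream lies the "EPT" selection cassette: an EF-1α core promoter with intron A fragments drives puromycin N-acetyltransferase followed by two SV40 nuclear localization signals and tdTomato, terminated by a bGH polyadenylation signal. This allows drug enrichment and nuclear red fluorescence screening of targeted clones. An attB4-like site sits just upstream of the promoter. The downstream homology arm and any elements used for later removal of the selection cassette are not annotated.
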