Addgene plasmid #210469: INS-GFP-CD19-EPT
Purpose: Donor plasmid for knock-in GFP-CD19 into the human INS locus
Depositing lab: Kai Wang. Publication: Protocol for scarless genome editing of human pluripotent stem cell based on orthogonal selective reporters. Zhao Y, Pan Z, Hong Z, Sun M, Hong Y, Peng X, Li X, Wang X, Wang K. STAR Protoc. 2024 May 23;5(2):103084. doi: 10.1016/j.xpro.2024.103084. PubMed 38787727.
Backbone
  Vector backbone: pUC19
  Backbone manufacturer: Joachim Messing laboratory
  Vector type: CRISPR
Growth in bacteria
  Bacterial resistance: Ampicillin, 100 μg/mL
  Growth temperature: 37°C
  Growth strain: DH5alpha
  Copy number: High Copy
Gene/Insert
  Gene/Insert name: INS homologous recombination arms with a GFP-CD19 and EF1alpha-drived puromycin-NLS-tdTomato selection cassette
  Species: H. sapiens (human)
  Insert size (bp): 1985
  Entrez Gene: INS (a.k.a. IDDM, IDDM1, IDDM2, ILPR, IRDN, MODY10, PNDM4)
  Cloning method: Gibson Cloning
Terms and licenses: Academic/Nonprofit Terms; Industry Terms: Not Available to Industry
How to cite: INS-GFP-CD19-EPT was a gift from Kai Wang (Addgene plasmid # 210469 ; http://n2t.net/addgene:210469 ; RRID:Addgene_210469)
